Addgene plasmid #87015: IDP430
Purpose: genomic Sindbis virus plasmid for use in SYNseq PLA screen
Depositing lab: Anthony Zador. Depositing organization: Cold Spring Harbor Laboratory. Publication: Using high-throughput barcode sequencing to efficiently map connectomes. Peikon ID, Kebschull JM, Vagin VV, Ravens DI, Sun YC, Brouzes E, Correa IR Jr, Bressan D, Zador AM. Nucleic Acids Res. 2017 Jul 7;45(12):e115. doi: 10.1093/nar/gkx292. PubMed 28449067.
Backbone
  Vector backbone: pSinEGdsp
  Vector type: Mammalian Expression, Synthetic Biology ; SIndbis virus genomic plasmid
Growth in bacteria
  Bacterial resistance: Ampicillin, 100 μg/mL
  Growth temperature: 37°C
  Growth strain: DH5alpha
  Copy number: Unknown
Gene/Insert 1
  Gene/Insert name: CLIP-Nrx1B-tdMS2(c)
  Species: M. musculus (mouse)
  Cloning method: Gibson Cloning
  Sequencing primers: 5′ unknown
Gene/Insert 2
  Gene/Insert name: mCherry
Terms and licenses: Academic/Nonprofit Terms; Industry Terms: Not Available to Industry
How to cite: IDP430 was a gift from Anthony Zador (Addgene plasmid # 87015 ; http://n2t.net/addgene:87015 ; RRID:Addgene_87015)
