[The description below was written by a language model from this plasmid's Addgene catalogue record and pLannotate feature annotations shown in this document.]
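Description:
IDP430 is a 13.5 kb Sindbis virus genomic plasmid built on the pSinEGdsp backbone, made for the proximity ligation assay (PLA) screen of the SYNseq connectome-mapping method. It is propagated in E. coli through a high-copy ColE1/pUC-type origin and selected with ampicillin via the bla gene and its promoter. Most of the viral portion is the Sindbis nonstructural polyprotein (nsP1–nsP4), which encodes the RNA-dependent RNA polymerase complex that replicates the genomic RNA and produces subgenomic plus-strand transcripts. No viral structural protein genes are annotated, which is consistent with a replicon-type design in which the payload takes their place. The feature table does not annotate the promoter used to generate the viral RNA or the subgenomic promoters, and the record does not describe how virus particles are packaged.

Downstream of the replicase lies the first insert, CLIP-Nrx1B-tdMS2(c). An N-terminal fragment of neurexin-1β is followed by a CLIP-tag, then the remainder of the neurexin coding sequence, and finally two tandem copies of the bacteriophage MS2 coat protein at the C-terminus. The CLIP-tag is an alkyltransferase variant that bonds covalently to benzylcytosine derivatives. The MS2 coat protein dimer binds a specific RNA hairpin, so the fusion could in principle link a presynaptic surface protein to hairpin-bearing RNA, although no barcode or hairpin element is annotated here. The catalogue lists the insert as mouse, whereas the automated annotation matched the human neurexin-1β entry, probably because the two orthologues are highly similar. A separate mCherry coding sequence follows as the second insert and serves as a red fluorescent marker of expressing cells.
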