Features (pLannotate 1.2.2; 10 found; start..end, strand, type, name):
     60..7577    +  CDS            POLN_SINDV: Experimental evidence at protein level: Swiss-Prot protein existence level 1. [RNA-directed RNA polymerase nsP4]: RNA dependent RNA polymerase (PubMed:8107248, PubMed:7517863, PubMed:19036396). Replicates genomic and antigenomic RNA by recognizing replications specific signals. The early replication complex formed by the polyprotein P123 and nsP4 synthesizes minus-strand RNAs (PubMed:8107248, PubMed:7517863, PubMed:2529379). The late replication complex composed of fully processed nsP1-nsP4 is responsible for the production of genomic and subgenomic plus-strand RNAs (PubMed:8107248, PubMed:751
   7660..7797    +  CDS            NRXN1 (fragment): NRX1B_HUMAN - Experimental evidence at protein level: Swiss-Prot protein existence level 1. Neuronal cell surface protein that may be involved in cell recognition and cell adhesion by forming intracellular junctions through binding to neuroligins. May play a role in formation or maintenance of synaptic junctions. May mediate intracellular signaling. May play a role in angiogenesis (By similarity). From Homo sapiens (Human).
   7840..8385    +  CDS            CLIP-tag™: human O6-alkylguanine-DNA-alkyltransferase variant that forms covalent bonds with benzylcytosine derivatives fast-reacting variant, optimized for mammalian expression
   8380..9573    +  CDS            NRXN1 (fragment): NRX1B_HUMAN - Experimental evidence at protein level: Swiss-Prot protein existence level 1. Neuronal cell surface protein that may be involved in cell recognition and cell adhesion by forming intracellular junctions through binding to neuroligins. May play a role in formation or maintenance of synaptic junctions. May mediate intracellular signaling. May play a role in angiogenesis (By similarity). From Homo sapiens (Human).
   9637..10026   +  CDS            CAPSD_BPMS2: Experimental evidence at protein level: Swiss-Prot protein existence level 1. Acts as a translational repressor of viral replicase synthesis late in infection. This latter function is the result of capsid protein interaction with an RNA hairpin which contains the replicase ribosome-binding site. From Escherichia phage MS2 (Bacteriophage MS2).
  10054..10443   +  CDS            CAPSD_BPMS2: Experimental evidence at protein level: Swiss-Prot protein existence level 1. Acts as a translational repressor of viral replicase synthesis late in infection. This latter function is the result of capsid protein interaction with an RNA hairpin which contains the replicase ribosome-binding site. From Escherichia phage MS2 (Bacteriophage MS2).
  10553..11260   +  CDS            mCherry: mCherry is a basic (constitutively fluorescent) red fluorescent protein published in 2004, derived from Discosoma sp.. It is reported to be a very rapidly-maturing monomer with low acid sensitivity.
  11710..11814   +  promoter       AmpR promoter: bla
  11815..12675   +  CDS            AmpR: β-lactamase; bla; confers resistance to ampicillin, carbenicillin, and related antibiotics
  12846..13434   +  rep_origin     ori: high-copy-number ColE1/pMB1/pBR322/pUC origin of replication
>Addgene plasmid #87015 | IDP430 | depositor full sequence | sequence record 169747 | IDP430 sequence 13539 bps
ATTGACGGCGTAGTACACACTATTGAATCAAACAGCCGACCAATTGCACTACCATCACAATGGAGAAGCC
AGTAGTAAACGTAGACGTAGACCCCCAGAGTCCGTTTGTCGTGCAACTGCAAAAAAGCTTCCCGCAATTT
GAGGTAGTAGCACAGCAGGTCACTCCAAATGACCATGCTAATGCCAGAGCATTTTCGCATCTGGCCAGTA
AACTAATCGAGCTGGAGGTTCCTACCACAGCGACGATCTTGGACATAGGCAGCGCACCGGCTCGTAGAAT
GTTTTCCGAGCACCAGTATCATTGTGTCTGCCCCATGCGTAGTCCAGAAGACCCGGACCGCATGATGAAA
TACGCCAGTAAACTGGCGGAAAAAGCGTGCAAGATTACAAACAAGAACTTGCATGAGAAGATTAAGGATC
TCCGGACCGTACTTGATACGCCGGATGCTGAAACACCATCGCTCTGCTTTCACAACGATGTTACCTGCAA
CATGCGTGCCGAATATTCCGTCATGCAGGACGTGTATATCAACGCTCCCGGAACTATCTATCATCAGGCT
ATGAAAGGCGTGCGGACCCTGTACTGGATTGGCTTCGACACCACCCAGTTCATGTTCTCGGCTATGGCAG
GTTCGTACCCTGCGTACAACACCAACTGGGCCGACGAGAAAGTCCTTGAAGCGCGTAACATCGGACTTTG
CAGCACAAAGCTGAGTGAAGGTAGGACAGGAAAATTGTCGATAATGAGGAAGAAGGAGTTGAAGCCCGGG
TCGCGGGTTTATTTCTCCGTAGGATCGACACTTTATCCAGAACACAGAGCCAGCTTGCAGAGCTGGCATC
TTCCATCGGTGTTCCACTTGAATGGAAAGCAGTCGTACACTTGCCGCTGTGATACAGTGGTGAGTTGCGA
AGGCTACGTAGTGAAGAAAATCACCATCAGTCCCGGGATCACGGGAGAAACCGTGGGATACGCGGTTACA
CACAATAGCGAGGGCTTCTTGCTATGCAAAGTTACTGACACAGTAAAAGGAGAACGGGTATCGTTCCCTG
TGTGCACGTACATCCCGGCCACCATATGCGATCAGATGACTGGTATAATGGCCACGGATATATCACCTGA
CGATGCACAAAAACTTCTGGTTGGGCTCAACCAGCGAATTGTCATTAACGGTAGGACTAACAGGAACACC
AACACCATGCAAAATTACCTTCTGCCGATCATAGCACAAGGGTTCAGCAAATGGGCTAAGGAGCGCAAGG
ATGATCTTGATAACGAGAAAATGCTGGGTACTAGAGAACGCAAGCTTACGTATGGCTGCTTGTGGGCGTT
TCGCACTAAGAAAGTACATTCGTTTTATCGCCCACCTGGAACGCAGACCTGCGTAAAAGTCCCAGCCTCT
TTTAGCGCTTTTCCCATGTCGTCCGTATGGACGACCTCTTTGCCCATGTCGCTGAGGCAGAAATTGAAAC
TGGCATTGCAACCAAAGAAGGAGGAAAAACTGCTGCAGGTCTCGGAGGAATTAGTCATGGAGGCCAAGGC
TGCTTTTGAGGATGCTCAGGAGGAAGCCAGAGCGGAGAAGCTCCGAGAAGCACTTCCACCATTAGTGGCA
GACAAAGGCATCGAGGCAGCCGCAGAAGTTGTCTGCGAAGTGGAGGGGCTCCAGGCGGACATCGGAGCAG
CATTAGTTGAAACCCCGCGCGGTCACGTAAGGATAATACCTCAAGCAAATGACCGTATGATCGGACAGTA
TATCGTTGTCTCGCCAAACTCTGTGCTGAAGAATGCCAAACTCGCACCAGCGCACCCGCTAGCAGATCAG
GTTAAGATCATAACACACTCCGGAAGATCAGGAAGGTACGCGGTCGAACCATACGACGCTAAAGTACTGA
TGCCAGCAGGAGGTGCCGTACCATGGCCAGAATTCCTAGCACTGAGTGAGAGCGCCACGTTAGTGTACAA
CGAAAGAGAGTTTGTGAACCGCAAACTATACCACATTGCCATGCATGGCCCCGCCAAGAATACAGAAGAG
GAGCAGTACAAGGTTACAAAGGCAGAGCTTGCAGAAACAGAGTACGTGTTTGACGTGGACAAGAAGCGTT
GCGTTAAGAAGGAAGAAGCCTCAGGTCTGGTCCTCTCGGGAGAACTGACCAACCCTCCCTATCATGAGCT
AGCTCTGGAGGGACTGAAGACCCGACCTGCGGTCCCGTACAAGGTCGAAACAATAGGAGTGATAGGCACA
CCGGGGTCGGGCAAGTCAGCTATTATCAAGTCAACTGTCACGGCACGAGATCTTGTTACCAGCGGAAAGA
AAGAAAATTGTCGCGAAATTGAGGCCGACGTGCTAAGACTGAGGGGTATGCAGATTACGTCGAAGACAGT
AGATTCGGTTATGCTCAACGGATGCCACAAAGCCGTAGAAGTGCTGTACGTTGACGAAGCGTTCGCGTGC
CACGCAGGAGCACTACTTGCCTTGATTGCTATCGTCAGGCCCCGCAAGAAGGTAGTACTATGCGGAGACC
CCATGCAATGCGGATTCTTCAACATGATGCAACTAAAGGTACATTTCAATCACCCTGAAAAAGACATATG
CACCAAGACATTCTACAAGTATATCTCCCGGCGTTGCACACAGCCAGTTACAGCTATTGTATCGACACTG
CATTACGATGGAAAGATGAAAACCACGAACCCGTGCAAGAAGAACATTGAAATCGATATTACAGGGGCCA
CAAAGCCGAAGCCAGGGGATATCATCCTGACATGTTTCCGCGGGTGGGTTAAGCAATTGCAAATCGACTA
TCCCGGACATGAAGTAATGACAGCCGCGGCCTCACAAGGGCTAACCAGAAAAGGAGTGTATGCCGTCCGG
CAAAAAGTCAATGAAAACCCACTGTACGCGATCACATCAGAGCATGTGAACGTGTTGCTCACCCGCACTG
AGGACAGGCTAGTGTGGAAAACCTTGCAGGGCGACCCATGGATTAAGCAGCCCACTAACATACCTAAAGG
AAACTTTCAGGCTACTATAGAGGACTGGGAAGCTGAACACAAGGGAATAATTGCTGCAATAAACAGCCCC
ACTCCCCGTGCCAATCCGTTCAGCTGCAAGACCAACGTTTGCTGGGCGAAAGCATTGGAACCGATACTAG
CCACGGCCGGTATCGTACTTACCGGTTGCCAGTGGAGCGAACTGTTCCCACAGTTTGCGGATGACAAACC
ACATTCGGCCATTTACGCCTTAGACGTAATTTGCATTAAGTTTTTCGGCATGGACTTGACAAGCGGACTG
TTTTCTAAACAGAGCATCCCACTAACGTACCATCCCGCCGATTCAGCGAGGCCGGTAGCTCATTGGGACA
ACAGCCCAGGAACCCGCAAGTATGGGTACGATCACGCCATTGCCGCCGAACTCTCCCGTAGATTTCCGGT
GTTCCAGCTAGCTGGGAAGGGCACACAACTTGATTTGCAGACGGGGAGAACCAGAGTTATCTCTGCACAG
CATAACCTGGTCCCGGTGAACCGCAATCTTCCTCACGCCTTAGTCCCCGAGTACAAGGAGAAGCAACCCG
GCCCGGTCAAAAAATTCTTGAACCAGTTCAAACACCACTCAGTACTTGTGGTATCAGAGGAAAAAATTGA
AGCTCCCCGTAAGAGAATCGAATGGATCGCCCCGATTGGCATAGCCGGTGCAGATAAGAACTACAACCTG
GCTTTCGGGTTTCCGCCGCAGGCACGGTACGACCTGGTGTTCATCAACATTGGAACTAAATACAGAAACC
ACCACTTTCAGCAGTGCGAAGACCATGCGGCGACCTTAAAAACCCTTTCGCGTTCGGCCCTGAATTGCCT
TAACCCAGGAGGCACCCTCGTGGTGAAGTCCTATGGCTACGCCGACCGCAACAGTGAGGACGTAGTCACC
GCTCTTGCCAGAAAGTTTGTCAGGGTGTCTGCAGCGAGACCAGATTGTGTCTCAAGCAATACAGAAATGT
ACCTGATTTTCCGACAACTAGACAACAGCCGTACACGGCAATTCACCCCGCACCATCTGAATTGCGTGAT
TTCGTCCGTGTATGAGGGTACAAGAGATGGAGTTGGAGCCGCGCCGTCATACCGCACCAAAAGGGAGAAT
ATTGCTGACTGTCAAGAGGAAGCAGTTGTCAACGCAGCCAATCCGCTGGGTAGACCAGGCGAAGGAGTCT
GCCGTGCCATCTATAAACGTTGGCCGACCAGTTTTACCGATTCAGCCACGGAGACAGGCACCGCAAGAAT
GACTGTGTGCCTAGGAAAGAAAGTGATCCACGCGGTCGGCCCTGATTTCCGGAAGCACCCAGAAGCAGAA
GCCTTGAAATTGCTACAAAACGCCTACCATGCAGTGGCAGACTTAGTAAATGAACATAACATCAAGTCTG
TCGCCATTCCACTGCTATCTACAGGCATTTACGCAGCCGGAAAAGACCGCCTTGAAGTATCACTTAACTG
CTTGACAACCGCGCTAGACAGAACTGACGCGGACGTAACCATCTATTGCCTGGATAAGAAGTGGAAGGAA
AGAATCGACGCGGCACTCCAACTTAAGGAGTCTGTAACAGAGCTGAAGGATGAAGATATGGAGATCGACG
ATGAGTTAGTATGGATTCATCCAGACAGTTGCTTGAAGGGAAGAAAGGGATTCAGTACTACAAAAGGAAA
ATTGTATTCGTACTTCGAAGGCACCAAATTCCATCAAGCAGCAAAAGACATGGCGGAGATAAAGGTCCTG
TTCCCTAATGACCAGGAAAGTAATGAACAACTGTGTGCCTACATATTGGGTGAGACCATGGAAGCAATCC
GCGAAAAGTGCCCGGTCGACCATAACCCGTCGTCTAGCCCGCCCAAAACGTTGCCGTGCCTTTGCATGTA
TGCCATGACGCCAGAAAGGGTCCACAGACTTAGAAGCAATAACGTCAAAGAAGTTACAGTATGCTCCTCC
ACCCCCCTTCCTAAGCACAAAATTAAGAATGTTCAGAAGGTTCAGTGCACGAAAGTAGTCCTGTTTAATC
CGCACACTCCCGCATTCGTTCCCGCCCGTAAGTACATAGAAGTGCCAGAACAGCCTACCGCTCCTCCTGC
ACAGGCCGAGGAGGCCCCCGAAGTTGTAGCGACACCGTCACCATCTACAGCTGATAACACCTCGCTTGAT
GTCACAGACATCTCACTGGATATGGATGACAGTAGCGAAGGCTCACTTTTTTCGAGCTTTAGCGGATCGG
ACAACTCTATTACTAGTATGGACAGTTGGTCGTCAGGACCTAGTTCACTAGAGATAGTAGACCGAAGGCA
GGTGGTGGTGGCTGACGTTCATGCCGTCCAAGAGCCTGCCCCTATTCCACCGCCAAGGCTAAAGAAGATG
GCCCGCCTGGCAGCGGCAAGAAAAGAGCCCACTCCACCGGCAAGCAATAGCTCTGAGTCCCTCCACCTCT
CTTTTGGTGGGGTATCCATGTCCCTCGGATCAATTTTCGACGGAGAGACGGCCCGCCAGGCAGCGGTACA
ACCCCTGGCAACAGGCCCCACGGATGTGCCTATGTCTTTCGGATCGTTTTCCGACGGAGAGATTGATGAG
CTGAGCCGCAGAGTAACTGAGTCCGAACCCGTCCTGTTTGGATCATTTGAACCGGGCGAAGTGAACTCAA
TTATATCGTCCCGATCAGCCGTATCTTTTCCACTACGCAAGCAGAGACGTAGACGCAGGAGCAGGAGGAC
TGAATACTGACTAACCGGGGTAGGTGGGTACATATTTTCGACGGACACAGGCCCTGGGCACTTGCAAAAG
AAGTCCGTTCTGCAGAACCAGCTTACAGAACCGACCTTGGAGCGCAATGTCCTGGAAAGAATTCATGCCC
CGGTGCTCGACACGTCGAAAGAGGAACAACTCAAACTCAGGTACCAGATGATGCCCACCGAAGCCAACAA
AAGTAGGTACCAGTCTCGTAAAGTAGAAAATCAGAAAGCCATAACCACTGAGCGACTACTGTCAGGACTA
CGACTGTATAACTCTGCCACAGATCAGCCAGAATGCTATAAGATCACCTATCCGAAACCATTGTACTCCA
GTAGCGTACCGGCGAACTACTCCGATCCACAGTTCGCTGTAGCTGTCTGTAACAACTATCTGCATGAGAA
CTATCCGACAGTAGCATCTTATCAGATTACTGACGAGTACGATGCTTACTTGGATATGGTAGACGGGACA
GTCGCCTGCCTGGATACTGCAACCTTCTGCCCCGCTAAGCTTAGAAGTTACCCGAAAAAACATGAGTATA
GAGCCCCGAATATCCGCAGTGCGGTTCCATCAGCGATGCAGAACACGCTACAAAATGTGCTCATTGCCGC
AACTAAAAGAAATTGCAACGTCACGCAGATGCGTGAACTGCCAACACTGGACTCAGCGACATTCAATGTC
GAATGCTTTCGAAAATATGCATGTAATGACGAGTATTGGGAGGAGTTCGCTCGGAAGCCAATTAGGATTA
CCACTGAGTTTGTCACCGCATATGTAGCTAGACTGAAAGGCCCTAAGGCCGCCGCACTATTTGCAAAGAC
GTATAATTTGGTCCCATTGCAAGAAGTGCCTATGGATAGATTCGTCATGGACATGAAAAGAGACGTGAAA
GTTACACCAGGCACGAAACACACAGAAGAAAGACCGAAAGTACAAGTGATACAAGCCGCAGAACCCCTGG
CGACTGCTTACTTATGCGGGATTCACCGGGAATTAGTGCGTAGGCTTACGGCCGTCTTGCTTCCAAACAT
TCACACGCTTTTTGACATGTCGGCGGAGGATTTTGATGCAATCATAGCAGAACACTTCAAGCAAGGCGAC
CCGGTACTGGAGACGGATATCGCATCATTCGACAAAAGCCAAGACGACGCTATGGCGTTAACCGGTCTGA
TGATCTTGGAGGACCTGGGTGTGGATCAACCACTACTCGACTTGATCGAGTGCGCCTTTGGAGAAATATC
ATCCACCCATCTACCTACGGGTACTCGTTTTAAATTCGGGGCGATGATGAAATCCGGAATGTTCCTCACA
CTTTTTGTCAACACAGTTTTGAATGTCGTTATCGCCAGCAGAGTACTAGAAGAGCGGCTTAAAACGTCCA
GATGTGCAGCGTTCATTGGCGACGACAACATCATACATGGAGTAGTATCTGACAAAGAAATGGCTGAGAG
GTGCGCCACCTGGCTCAACATGGAGGTTAAGATCATCGACGCAGTCATCGGTGAGAGACCACCTTACTTC
TGCGGCGGATTTATCTTGCAAGATTCGGTTACTTCCACAGCGTGCCGCGTGGCGGATCCCCTGAAAAGGC
TGTTTAAGTTGGGTAAACCGCTCCCAGCCGACGACGAGCAAGACGAAGACAGAAGACGCGCTCTGCTAGA
TGAAACAAAGGCGTGGTTTAGAGTAGGTATAACAGGCACTTTAGCAGTGGCCGTGACGACCCGGTATGAG
GTAGACAATATTACACCTGTCCTACTGGCATTGAGAACTTTTGCCCAGAGCAAAAGAGCATTCCAAGCCA
TCAGAGGGGAAATTAAAGCATCTCTACGGTGGTCCTAAATAGTCAGCATAGTACATTTCATCTGACTAAT
ACCACAACACCACCACCTCTAGAGCCACCATGTACCAGAGGATGCTCCGGTGCGGCGCCGATCTGGGATC
GCCCGGGGGCGGCAGTGGCGGCGGCGCAGGGGGGCGCCTGGCCCTGATCTGGATAGTCCCGCTCACCCTC
GGCGGCCTCCTAGGAGTGGCCTGGGGGGAATTCGAACAAAAACTCATCTCAGAAGAGGATCTACAATTCA
TGGACAAAGACTGCGAAATGAAGCGCACCACCCTGGATAGCCCTCTGGGCAAGCTGGAACTGTCTGGGTG
CGAACAGGGCCTGCACCGTATCATCTTCCTGGGCAAAGGAACATCTGCCGCCGACGCCGTGGAAGTGCCT
GCCCCAGCCGCCGTGCTGGGCGGACCAGAGCCACTGATCCAGGCCACCGCCTGGCTCAACGCCTACTTTC
ACCAGCCTGAGGCCATCGAGGAGTTCCCTGTGCCAGCCCTGCACCACCCAGTGTTCCAGCAGGAGAGCTT
TACCCGCCAGGTGCTGTGGAAACTGCTGAAAGTGGTGAAGTTCGGAGAGGTCATCAGCGAGAGCCACCTG
GCCGCCCTGGTGGGCAATCCCGCCGCCACCGCCGCCGTGAACACCGCCCTGGACGGAAATCCCGTGCCCA
TTCTGATCCCCTGCCACCGGGTGGTGCAGGGCGACAGCGACGTGGGGCCCTACCTGGGCGGGCTCGCCGT
GAAAGAGTGGCTGCTGGCCCACGAGGGCCACAGACTGGGCAAGCCTGGGCTGGGTGTCGACGGTACCGCA
TCCAGTTTGGGAGCGCACCACATCCACCATTTCCATGGCAGCAGCAAGCATCATTCAGTGCCTATTGCAA
TCTACAGGTCACCAGCATCCTTGCGAGGCGGACACGCTGGGACGACGTATATCTTTAGCAAAGGTGGTGG
ACAAATTACATATAAGTGGCCTCCTAATGACCGACCCAGTACACGAGCAGACAGGCTGGCCATCGGGTTT
AGCACTGTTCAGAAGGAAGCAGTGTTGGTGCGTGTGGACAGTTCCTCAGGCCTGGGTGACTACCTTGAGC
TGCACATACACCAAGGAAAAATTGGAGTTAAATTTAATGTTGGGACAGATGACATCGCCATTGAGGAGTC
CAATGCAATCATTAATGATGGAAAATACCATGTAGTGCGTTTCACGAGGAGTGGTGGCAATGCCACGTTA
CAGGTGGACAGCTGGCCAGTCATCGAACGATACCCTGCAGGGCGTCAGCTCACAATCTTCAATAGCCAAG
CAACCATAATAATTGGCGGGAAAGAGCAGGGCCAGCCCTTCCAGGGCCAGCTCTCTGGGCTTTACTACAA
TGGCTTGAAAGTTCTGAATATGGCGGCAGAGAACGATGCCAACATCGCCATAGTGGGAAATGTGAGGCTG
GTCGGTGAAGTGCCTTCCTCTATGACAACTGAGTCGACAGCCACTGCCATGCAGTCCGAGATGTCCACCT
CAATCATGGAGACCACCACAACCCTGGCTACCAGCACAGCTCGACGAGGAAAGCCCCCCACAAAGGAGCC
TATCAGCCAGACCACGGATGATATCCTTGTGGCCTCGGCAGAGTGTCCCAGCGACGATGAGGACATTGAC
CCCTGTGAGCCGAGCTCAGGTGGGTTAGCCAACCCCACCCGAGTGGGCGGCCGCGAACCATACCCAGGCT
CGGCAGAGGTGATCCGGGAGTCTAGCAGTACCACTGGCATGGTGGTGGGGATTGTCGCAGCAGCAGCTCT
GTGCATCCTCATCCTCCTCTATGCCATGTACAAGTACAGGAACCGGGATGAAGGGTCGTACCACGTGGAT
GAGAGTCGAAACTACATCAGTAACTCAGCACAGTCCAATGGGGCTGTGGTCAAGGAGATGCAACCCAGCA
GTGCTAAAAGCGCCAACAAAAACAAGAAGAACAAGGATAAGGAGTATTATGTCCCACCGCTCGACGGAGC
CGGAGCTGGCGCTGGAGCTGGAGCCGGAGCTGGCGGGCTAGCCACCATGGCCAGCAACTTCACCCAGTTT
GTGCTGGTGGACAATGGCGGGACAGGCGATGTGACTGTGGCTCCCTCCAACTTCGCCAATGGGGTGGCTG
AGTGGATCAGCTCCAACAGTCGGTCACAGGCCTACAAGGTGACCTGCAGCGTGCGGCAGTCTAGTGCTCA
GAAGAGAAAGTACACAATTAAGGTGGAGGTGCCCAAAGTGGCCACCCAGACAGTGGGAGGAGTGGAACTG
CCTGTGGCTGCTCGGAGATCCTACCTGAACATGGAGCTGACTATCCCTATTTTCGCCACCAATTCTGACT
GTGAACTGATCGTGAAGGCTATGCAGGGACTGCTGAAAGATGGCAACCCCATCCCTTCTGCCATTGCCGC
TAATAGTGGAATCTATGGCGCCCCTGGGATTCACCCAGGGATGATGGCTTCTAACTTCACCCAATTTGTG
CTGGTCGATAATGGGGGAACCGGAGATGTGACAGTGGCCCCAAGTAACTTTGCCAATGGCGTGGCTGAAT
GGATCTCAAGCAATAGCCGGTCCCAGGCCTACAAAGTGACTTGCTCCGTGAGGCAGTCCTCTGCTCAGAA
GCGCAAATATACAATTAAGGTCGAAGTGCCAAAAGTGGCCACTCAGACCGTCGGCGGAGTGGAACTGCCC
GTGGCTGCTAGGCGCAGTTACCTGAATATGGAACTGACAATCCCTATTTTTGCCACTAATTCAGATTGCG
AGCTGATTGTGAAGGCTATGCAGGGGCTGCTGAAAGATGGAAACCCAATCCCCTCAGCCATTGCCGCTAA
TAGCGGCATCTACTAGGCATGCAGGCCTTAAAGCATCTCTACGGTGGTCCTAAATAGTCAGCATAGTACA
TTTCATCTGACTAATACCACAACACCACCACCTCTAGTAGAGGCGCGCCACCATGGTGAGCAAGGGCGAG
GAGGATAACATGGCCATCATCAAGGAGTTCATGCGCTTCAAGGTGCACATGGAGGGCTCCGTGAACGGCC
ACGAGTTCGAGATCGAGGGCGAGGGCGAGGGCCGCCCCTACGAGGGCACCCAGACCGCCAAGCTGAAGGT
GACCAAGGGTGGCCCCCTGCCCTTCGCCTGGGACATCCTGTCCCCTCAGTTCATGTACGGCTCCAAGGCC
TACGTGAAGCACCCCGCCGACATCCCCGACTACTTGAAGCTGTCCTTCCCCGAGGGCTTCAAGTGGGAGC
GCGTGATGAACTTCGAGGACGGCGGCGTGGTGACCGTGACCCAGGACTCCTCCCTGCAGGACGGCGAGTT
CATCTACAAGGTGAAGCTGCGCGGCACCAACTTCCCCTCCGACGGCCCCGTAATGCAGAAGAAGACCATG
GGCTGGGAGGCCTCCTCCGAGCGGATGTACCCCGAGGACGGCGCCCTGAAGGGCGAGATCAAGCAGAGGC
TGAAGCTGAAGGACGGCGGCCACTACGACGCTGAGGTCAAGACCACCTACAAGGCCAAGAAGCCCGTGCA
GCTGCCCGGCGCCTACAACGTCAACATCAAGTTGGACATCACCTCCCACAACGAGGACTACACCATCGTG
GAACAGTACGAACGCGCCGAGGGCCGCCACTCCACCGGCGGCATGGACGAGCTGTACAAGTCTTAGGGGC
CCAATGATCCGACCAGCAAAACTCGATGTACTTCCGAGGAACTGATGTGCATAATGCATCAGGCTGGTAC
ATTAGATCCCCGCTTACCGCGGGCAATATAGCAACACTAAAAACTCGATGTACTTCCGAGGAAGCGCAGT
GCATAATGTTGCGCAGTGTTGCCACATAACCACTATATTAACCATTTATTTAGCGGACGCCAAAAACTCA
ATGTATTTTTGAGGAAGCGTGGTGCATAATGCCACGCAGGTTTTGCATAATTTTTTTTTTTTTTTTTATT
AATCAACAAAATTTTGTTTTTAACATTTCAAAAAAAAAAAAAAAAAAAAAAAAAAAAAAAAAAGGGGAAT
TCCTCGATAATTAAGCGGCCGCTTAATTAATCGAGGGGAATTAATTCTTGAAGACGAAAGGGCCAGGTGG
CACTTTTCGGGGAAATGTGCGCGGAACCCCTATTTGTTTATTTTTCTAAATACATTCAAATATGTATCCG
CTCATGAGACAATAACCCTGATAAATGCTTCAATAATATTGAAAAAGGAAGAGTATGAGTATTCAACATT
TCCGTGTCGCCCTTATTCCCTTTTTTGCGGCATTTTGCCTTCCTGTTTTTGCTCACCCAGAAACGCTGGT
GAAAGTAAAAGATGCTGAAGATCAGTTGGGTGCACGAGTGGGTTACATCGAACTGGATCTCAACAGCGGT
AAGATCCTTGAGAGTTTTCGCCCCGAAGAACGTTTTCCAATGATGAGCACTTTTAAAGTTCTGCTATGTG
GCGCGGTATTATCCCGTGTTGACGCCGGGCAAGAGCAACTCGGTCGCCGCATACACTATTCTCAGAATGA
CTTGGTTGAGTACTCACCAGTCACAGAAAAGCATCTTACGGATGGCATGACAGTAAGAGAATTATGCAGT
GCTGCCATAACCATGAGTGATAACACTGCGGCCAACTTACTTCTGACAACGATCGGAGGACCGAAGGAGC
TAACCGCTTTTTTGCACAACATGGGGGATCATGTAACTCGCCTTGATCGTTGGGAACCGGAGCTGAATGA
AGCCATACCAAACGACGAGCGTGACACCACGATGCCTGTAGCAATGGCAACAACGTTGCGCAAACTATTA
ACTGGCGAACTACTTACTCTAGCTTCCCGGCAACAATTAATAGACTGGATGGAGGCGGATAAAGTTGCAG
GACCACTTCTGCGCTCGGCCCTTCCGGCTGGCTGGTTTATTGCTGATAAATCTGGAGCCGGTGAGCGTGG
GTCTCGCGGTATCATTGCAGCACTGGGGCCAGATGGTAAGCCCTCCCGTATCGTAGTTATCTACACGACG
GGGAGTCAGGCAACTATGGATGAACGAAATAGACAGATCGCTGAGATAGGTGCCTCACTGATTAAGCATT
GGTAACTGTCAGACCAAGTTTACTCATATATACTTTAGATTGATTTAAAACTTCATTTTTAATTTAAAAG
GATCTAGGTGAAGATCCTTTTTGATAATCTCATGACCAAAATCCCTTAACGTGAGTTTTCGTTCCACTGA
GCGTCAGACCCCGTAGAAAAGATCAAAGGATCTTCTTGAGATCCTTTTTTTCTGCGCGTAATCTGCTGCT
TGCAAACAAAAAAACCACCGCTACCAGCGGTGGTTTGTTTGCCGGATCAAGAGCTACCAACTCTTTTTCC
GAAGGTAACTGGCTTCAGCAGAGCGCAGATACCAAATACTGTCCTTCTAGTGTAGCCGTAGTTAGGCCAC
CACTTCAAGAACTCTGTAGCACCGCCTACATACCTCGCTCTGCTAATCCTGTTACCAGTGGCTGCTGCCA
GTGGCGATAAGTCGTGTCTTACCGGGTTGGACTCAAGACGATAGTTACCGGATAAGGCGCAGCGGTCGGG
CTGAACGGGGGGTTCGTGCACACAGCCCAGCTTGGAGCGAACGACCTACACCGAACTGAGATACCTACAG
CGTGAGCATTGAGAAAGCGCCACGCTTCCCGAAGGGAGAAAGGCGGACAGGTATCCGGTAAGCGGCAGGG
TCGGAACAGGAGAGCGCACGAGGGAGCTTCCAGGGGGAAACGCCTGGTATCTTTATAGTCCTGTCGGGTT
TCGCCACCTCTGACTTGAGCGTCGATTTTTGTGATGCTCGTCAGGGGGGCGGAGCCTATGGAAAAACGCC
AGCAACGCGAGCTCGTATGGACATATTGTCGTTAGAACGCGGCTACAATTAATACATAACCTTATGTATC
ATACACATACGATTTAGGGGACACTATAG
