>Addgene plasmid #87015 | IDP430 | addgene partial sequence | sequence record 173022 | Addgene Partial NGS Result
AATCGAGGGGAATTAATTCTTGAAGACGAAAGGGCCAGGTGGCACTTTTCGGGGAAATGTGCGCGGAACC
CCTATTTGTTTATTTTTCTAAATACATTCAAATATGTATCCGCTCATGAGACAATAACCCTGATAAATGC
TTCAATAATATTGAAAAAGGAAGAGTATGAGTATTCAACATTTCCGTGTCGCCCTTATTCCCTTTTTTGC
GGCATTTTGCCTTCCTGTTTTTGCTCACCCAGAAACGCTGGTGAAAGTAAAAGATGCTGAAGATCAGTTG
GGTGCACGAGTGGGTTACATCGAACTGGATCTCAACAGCGGTAAGATCCTTGAGAGTTTTCGCCCCGAAG
AACGTTTTCCAATGATGAGCACTTTTAAAGTTCTGCTATGTGGCGCGGTATTATCCCGTGTTGACGCCGG
GCAAGAGCAACTCGGTCGCCGCATACACTATTCTCAGAATGACTTGGTTGAGTACTCACCAGTCACAGAA
AAGCATCTTACGGATGGCATGACAGTAAGAGAATTATGCAGTGCTGCCATAACCATGAGTGATAACACTG
CGGCCAACTTACTTCTGACAACGATCGGAGGACCGAAGGAGCTAACCGCTTTTTTGCACAACATGGGGGA
TCATGTAACTCGCCTTGATCGTTGGGAACCGGAGCTGAATGAAGCCATACCAAACGACGAGCGTGACACC
ACGATGCCTGTAGCAATGGCAACAACGTTGCGCAAACTATTAACTGGCGAACTACTTACTCTAGCTTCCC
GGCAACAATTAATAGACTGGATGGAGGCGGATAAAGTTGCAGGACCACTTCTGCGCTCGGCCCTTCCGGC
TGGCTGGTTTATTGCTGATAAATCTGGAGCCGGTGAGCGTGGGTCTCGCGGTATCATTGCAGCACTGGGG
CCAGATGGTAAGCCCTCCCGTATCGTAGTTATCTACACGACGGGGAGTCAGGCAACTATGGATGAACGAA
ATAGACAGATCGCTGAGATAGGTGCCTCACTGATTAAGCATTGGTAACTGTCAGACCAAGTTTACTCATA
TATACTTTAGATTGATTTAAAACTTCATTTTTAATTTAAAAGGATCTAGGTGAAGATCCTTTTTGATAAT
CTCATGACCAAAATCCCTTAACGTGAGTTTTCGTTCCACTGAGCGTCAGACCCCGTAGAAAAGATCAAAG
GATCTTCTTGAGATCCTTTTTTTCTGCGCGTAATCTGCTGCTTGCAAACAAAAAAACCACCGCTACCAGC
GGTGGTTTGTTTGCCGGATCAAGAGCTACCAACTCTTTTTCCGAAGGTAACTGGCTTCAGCAGAGCGCAG
ATACCAAATACTGTCCTTCTAGTGTAGCCGTAGTTAGGCCACCACTTCAAGAACTCTGTAGCACCGCCTA
CATACCTCGCTCTGCTAATCCTGTTACCAGTGGCTGCTGCCAGTGGCGATAAGTCGTGTCTTACCGGGTT
GGACTCAAGACGATAGTTACCGGATAAGGCGCAGCGGTCGGGCTGAACGGGGGGTTCGTGCACACAGCCC
AGCTTGGAGCGAACGACCTACACCGAACTGAGATACCTACAGCGTGAGCTATGAGAAAGCGCCACGCTTC
CCGAAGGGAGAAAGGCGGACAGGTATCCGGTAAGCGGCAGGGTCGGAACAGGAGAGCGCACGAGGGAGCT
TCCAGGGGGAAACGCCTGGTATCTTTATAGTCCTGTCGGGTTTCGCCACCTCTGACTTGAGCGTCGATTT
TTGTGATGCTCGTCAGGGGGGCGGAGCCTATGGAAAAACGCCAGCAACGCGAGCTCGTATGGACATATTG
TCGTTAGAACGCGGCTACAATTAATACATAACCTTATGTATCATACACATACGATTTAGGTGACACTATA
GATTGACGGCGTAGTACACACTATTGAATCAAACAGCCGACCAATTGCACTACCATCACAATGGAGAAGC
CAGTAGTAAACGTAGACGTAGACCCCCAGAGTCCGTTTGTCGTGCAACTGCAAAAAAGCTTCCCGCAATT
TGAGGTAGTAGCACAGCAGGTCACTCCAAATGACCATGCTAATGCCAGAGCATTTTCGCATCTGGCCAGT
AAACTAATCGAGCTGGAGGTTCCTACCACAGCGACGATCTTGGACATAGGCAGCGCACCGGCTCGTAGAA
TGTTTTCCGAGCACCAGTATCATTGTGTCTGCCCCATGCGTAGTCCAGAAGACCCGGACCGCATGATGAA
ATATGCCAGTAAACTGGCGGAAAAAGCGTGCAAGATTACAAACAAGAACTTGCATGAGAAGATTAAGGAT
CTCCGGACCGTACTTGATACGCCGGATGCTGAAACACCATCGCTCTGCTTTCACAACGATGTTACCTGCA
ACATGCGTGCCGAATATTCCGTCATGCAGGACGTGTATATCAACGCTCCCGGAACTATCTATCATCAGGC
TATGAAAGGCGTGCGGACCCTGTACTGGATTGGCTTCGACACCACCCAGTTCATGTTCTCGGCTATGGCA
GGTTCGTACCCTGCGTACAACACCAACTGGGCCGACGAGAAAGTCCTTGAAGCGCGTAACATCGGACTTT
GCAGCACAAAGCTGAGTGAAGGTAGGACAGGAAAATTGTCGATAATGAGGAAGAAGGAGTTGAAGCCCGG
GTCGCGGGTTTATTTCTCCGTAGGATCGACACTTTATCCAGAACACAGAGCCAGCTTGCAGAGCTGGCAT
CTTCCATCGGTGTTCCACTTGAATGGAAAGCAGTCGTACACTTGCCGCTGTGATACAGTGGTGAGTTGCG
AAGGCTACGTAGTGAAGAAAATCACCATCAGTCCCGGGATCACGGGAGAAACCGTGGGATACGCGGTTAC
ACACAATAGCGAGGGCTTCTTGCTATGCAAAGTTACTGACACAGTAAAAGGAGAACGGGTATCGTTCCCT
GTGTGCACGTACATCCCGGCCACCATATGCGATCAGATGACTGGTATAATGGCCACGGATATATCACCTG
ACGATGCACAAAAACTTCTGGTTGGGCTCAACCAGCGAATTGTCATTAACGGTAGGACTAACAGGAACAC
CAACACCATGCAAAATTACCTTCTGCCGATCATAGCACAAGGGTTCAGCAAATGGGCTAAGGAGCGCAAG
GATGATCTTGATAACGAGAAAATGCTGGGTACTAGAGAACGCAAGCTTACGTATGGCTGCTTGTGGGCGT
TTCGCACTAAGAAAGTACATTCGTTTTATCGCCCACCTGGAACGCAGACCTGCGTAAAAGTCCCAGCCTC
TTTTAGCGCTTTTCCCATGTCGTCCGTATGGACGACCTCTTTGCCCATGTCGCTGAGGCAGAAATTGAAA
CTGGCATTGCAACCAAAGAAGGAGGAAAAACTGCTGCAGGTCTCGGAGGAATTAGTCATGGAGGCCAAGG
CTGCTTTTGAGGATGCTCAGGAGGAAGCCAGAGCGGAGAAGCTCCGAGAAGCACTTCCACCATTAGTGGC
AGACAAAGGCATCGAGGCAGCCGCAGAAGTTGTCTGCGAAGTGGAGGGGCTCCAGGCGGACATCGGAGCA
GCATTAGTTGAAACCCCGCGCGGTCACGTAAGGATAATACCTCAAGCAAATGACCGTATGATCGGACAGT
ATATCGTTGTCTCGCCAAACTCTGTGCTGAAGAATGCCAAACTCGCACCAGCGCACCCGCTAGCAGATCA
GGTTAAGATCATAACACACTCCGGAAGATCAGGAAGGTACGCGGTCGAACCATACGACGCTAAAGTACTG
ATGCCAGCAGGAGGTGCCGTACCATGGCCAGAATTCCTAGCACTGAGTGAGAGCGCCACGTTAGTGTACA
ACGAAAGAGAGTTTGTGAACCGCAAACTATACCACATTGCCATGCATGGCCCCGCCAAGAATACAGAAGA
GGAGCAGTACAAGGTTACAAAGGCAGAGCTTGCAGAAACAGAGTACGTGTTTGACGTGGACAAGAAGCGT
TGCGTTAAGAAGGAAGAAGCCTCAGGTCTGGTCCTCTCGGGAGAACTGACCAACCCTCCCTATCATGAGC
TAGCTCTGGAGGGACTGAAGACCCGACCTGCGGTCCCGTACAAGGTCGAAACAATAGGAGTGATAGGCAC
ACCGGGGTCGGGCAAGTCAGCTATTATCAAGTCAACTGTCACGGCACGAGATCTTGTTACCAGCGGAAAG
AAAGAAAATTGTCGCGAAATTGAGGCCGACGTGCTAAGACTGAGGGGTATGCAGATTACGTCGAAGACAG
TAGATTCGGTTATGCTCAACGGATGCCACAAAGCCGTAGAAGTGCTGTACGTTGACGAAGCGTTCGCGTG
CCACGCAGGAGCACTACTTGCCTTGATTGCTATCGTCAGGCCCCGCAAGAAGGTAGTACTATGCGGAGAC
CCCATGCAATGCGGATTCTTCAACATGATGCAACTAAAGGTACATTTCAATCACCCTGAAAAAGACATAT
GCACCAAGACATTCTACAAGTATATCTCCCGGCGTTGCACACAGCCAGTTACAGCTATTGTATCGACACT
GCATTACGATGGAAAGATGAAAACCACGAACCCGTGCAAGAAGAACATTGAAATCGATATTACAGGGGCC
ACAAAGCCGAAGCCAGGGGATATCATCCTGACATGTTTCCGCGGGTGGGTTAAGCAATTGCAAATCGACT
ATCCCGGACATGAAGTAATGACAGCCGCGGCCTCACAAGGGCTAACCAGAAAAGGAGTGTATGCCGTCCG
GCAAAAAGTCAATGAAAACCCACTGTACGCGATCACATCAGAGCATGTGAACGTGTTGCTCACCCGCACT
GAGGACAGGCTAGTGTGGAAAACCTTGCAGGGCGACCCATGGATTAAGCAGCTCACTAACATACCTAAAG
GAAACTTTCAGGCTACTATAGAGGACTGGGAAGCTGAACACAAGGGAATAATTGCTGCAATAAACAGCCC
CACTCCCCGTGCCAATCCGTTCAGCTGCAAGACCAACGTTTGCTGGGCGAAAGCATTGGAACCGATACTA
GCCACGGCCGGTATCGTACTTACCGGTTGCCAGTGGAGCGAACTGTTCCCACAGTTTGCGGATGACAAAC
CACATTCGGCCATTTACGCCTTAGACGTAATTTGCATTAAGTTTTTCGGCATGGACTTGACAAGCGGACT
GTTTTCTAAACAGAGCATCCCACTAACGTACCATCCCGCCGATTCAGCGAGGCCGGTAGCTCATTGGGAC
AACAGCCCAGGAACCCGCAAGTATGGGTACGATCACGCCATTGCCGCCGAACTCTCCCGTAGATTTCCGG
TGTTCCAGCTAGCTGGGAAGGGCACACAACTTGATTTGCAGACGGGGAGAACCAGAGTTATCTCTGCACA
GCATAACCTGGTCCCGGTGAACCGCAATCTTCCTCACGCCTTAGTCCCCGAGTACAAGGAGAAGCAACCC
GGCCCGGTCGAAAAATTCTTGAACCAGTTCAAACACCACTCAGTACTTGTGGTATCAGAGGAAAAAATTG
AAGCTCCCCGTAAGAGAATCGAATGGATCGCCCCGATTGGCATAGCCGGTGCAGATAAGAACTACAACCT
GGCTTTCGGGTTTCCGCCGCAGGCACGGTACGACCTGGTGTTCATCAACATTGGAACTAAATACAGAAAC
CACCACTTTCAGCAGTGCGAAGACCATGCGGCGACCTTAAAAACCCTTTCGCGTTCGGCCCTGAATTGCC
TTAACCCAGGAGGCACCCTCGTGGTGAAGTCCTATGGCTACGCCGACCGCAACAGTGAGGACGTAGTCAC
CGCTCTTGCCAGAAAGTTTGTCAGGGTGTCTGCAGCGAGACCAGATTGTGTCTCAAGCAATACAGAAATG
TACCTGATTTTCCGACAACTAGACAACAGCCGTACACGGCAATTCACCCCGCACCATCTGAATTGCGTGA
TTTCGTCCGTGTATGAGGGTACAAGAGATGGAGTTGGAGCCGCGCCGTCATACCGCACCAAAAGGGAGAA
TATTGCTGACTGTCAAGAGGAAGCAGTTGTCAACGCAGCCAATCCGCTGGGTAGACCAGGCGAAGGAGTC
TGCCGTGCCATCTATAAACGTTGGCCGACCAGTTTTACCGATTCAGCCACGGAGACAGGCACCGCAAGAA
TGACTGTGTGCCTAGGAAAGAAAGTGATCCACGCGGTCGGCCCTGATTTCCGGAAGCACCCAGAAGCAGA
AGCCTTGAAATTGCTACAAAACGCCTACCATGCAGTGGCAGACTTAGTAAATGAACATAACATCAAGTCT
GTCGCCATTCCACTGCTATCTACAGGCATTTACGCAGCCGGAAAAGACCGCCTTGAAGTATCACTTAACT
GCTTGACAACCGCGCTAGACAGAACTGACGCGGACGTAACCATCTATTGCCTGGATAAGAAGTGGAAGGA
AAGAATCGACGCGGCACTCCAACTTAAGGAGTCTGTAACAGAGCTGAAGGATGAAGATATGGAGATCGAC
GATGAGTTAGTATGGATTCATCCAGACAGTTGCTTGAAGGGAAGAAAGGGATTCAGTACTACAAAAGGAA
AATTGTATTCGTACTTCGAAGGCACCAAATTCCATCAAGCAGCAAAAGACATGGCGGAGATAAAGGTCCT
GTTCCCTAATGACCAGGAAAGTAATGAACAACTGTGTGCCTACATATTGGGTGAGACCATGGAAGCAATC
CGCGAAAAGTGCCCGGTCGACCATAACCCGTCGTCTAGCCCGCCCAAAACGTTGCCGTGCCTTTGCATGT
ATGCCATGACGCCAGAAAGGGTCCACAGACTTAGAAGCAATAACGTCAAAGAAGTTACAGTATGCTCCTC
CACCCCCCTTCCTAAGCACAAAATTAAGAATGTTCAGAAGGTTCAGTGCACGAAAGTAGTCCTGTTTAAT
CCGCACACTCCCGCATTCGTTCCCGCCCGTAAGTACATAGAAGTGCCAGAACAGCCTACCGCTCCTCCTG
CACAGGCCGAGGAGGCCCCCGAAGTTGTAGCGACACCGTCACCATCTACAGCTGATAACACCTCGCTTGA
TGTCACAGACATCTCACTGGATATGGATGACAGTAGCGAAGGCTCACTTTTTTCGAGCTTTAGCGGATCG
GACAACTCTATTACTAGTATGGACAGTTGGTCGTCAGGACCTAGTTCACTAGAGATAGTAGACCGAAGGC
AGGTGGTGGTGGCTGACGTTCATGCCGTCCAAGAGCCTGCCCCTATTCCACCGCCAAGGCTAAAGAAGAT
GGCCCGCCTGGCAGCGGCAAGAAAAGAGCCCACTCCACCGGCAAGCAATAGCTCTGAGTCCCTCCACCTC
TCTTTTGGTGGGGTATCCATGTCCCTCGGATCAATTTTCGACGGAGAGACGGCCCGCCAGGCAGCGGTAC
AACCCCTGGCAACAGGCCCCACGGATGTGCCTATGTCTTTCGGATCGTTTTCCGACGGAGAGATTGATGA
GCTGAGCCGCAGAGTAACTGAGTCCGAACCCGTCCTGTTTGGATCATTTGAACCGGGCGAAGTGAACTCA
ATTATATCGTCCCGATCAGCCGTATCTTTTCCTCTACGCAAGCAGAGACGTAGACGCAGGAGCAGGAGGA
CTGAATACTGACTAACCGGGGTAGGTGGGTACATATTTTCGACGGACACAGGCCCTGGGCACTTGCAAAA
GAAGTCCGTTCTGCAGAACCAGCTTACAGAACCGACCTTGGAGCGCAATGTCCTGGAAAGAATTCATGCC
CCGGTGCTCGACACGTCGAAAGAGGAACAACTCAAACTCAGGTACCAGATGATGCCCACCGAAGCCAACA
AAAGTAGGTACCAGTCTCGTAAAGTAGAAAATCAGAAAGCCATAACCACTGAGCGACTACTGTCAGGACT
ACGACTGTATAACTCTGCCACAGATCAGCCAGAATGCTATAAGATCACCTATCCGAAACCATTGTACTCC
AGTAGCGTACCGGCGAACTACTCCGATCCACAGTTCGCTGTAGCTGTCTGTAACAACTATCTGCATGAGA
ACTATCCGACAGTAGCATCTTATCAGATTACTGACGAGTACGATGCTTACTTGGATATGGTAGACGGGAC
AGTCGCCTGCCTGGATACTGCAACCTTCTGCCCCGCTAAGCTTAGAAGTTACCCGAAAAAACATGAGTAT
AGAGCCCCGAATATCCGCAGTGCGGTTCCATCAGCGATGCAGAACACGCTACAAAATGTGCTCATTGCCG
CAACTAAAAGAAATTGCAACGTCACGCAGATGCGTGAACTGCCAACACTGGACTCAGCGACATTCAATGT
CGAATGCTTTCGAAAATATGCATGTAATGACGAGTATTGGGAGGAGTTCGCTCGGAAGCCAATTAGGATT
ACCACTGAGTTTGTCACCGCATATGTAGCTAGACTGAAAGGCCCTAAGGCCGCCGCACTATTTGCAAAGA
CGTATAATTTGGTCCCATTGCAAGAAGTGCCTATGGATAGATTCGTCATGGACATGAAAAGAGACGTGAA
AGTTACACCAGGCACGAAACACACAGAAGAAAGACCGAAAGTACAAGTGATACAAGCCGCAGAACCCCTG
GCGACTGCTTACTTATGCGGGATTCACCGGGAATTAGTGCGTAGGCTTACGGCCGTCTTGCTTCCAAACA
TTCACACGCTTTTTGACATGTCGGCGGAGGATTTTGATGCAATCATAGCAGAACACTTCAAGCAAGGCGA
CCCGGTACTGGAGACGGATATCGCATCATTCGACAAAAGCCAAGACGACGCTATGGCGTTAACCGGTCTG
ATGATCTTGGAGGACCTGGGTGTGGATCAACCACTACTCGACTTGATCGAGTGCGCCTTTGGAGAAATAT
CATCCACCCATCTACCTACGGGTACTCGTTTTAAATTCGGGGCGATGATGAAATCCGGAATGTTCCTCAC
ACTTTTTGTCAACACAGTTTTGAATGTCGTTATCGCCAGCAGAGTACTAGAAGAGCGGCTTAAAACGTCC
AGATGTGCAGCGTTCATTGGCGACGACAACATCATACATGGAGTAGTATCTGACAAAGAAATGGCTGAGA
GGTGCGCCACCTGGCTCAACATGGAGGTTAAGATCATCGACGCAGTCATCGGTGAGAGACCACCTTACTT
CTGCGGCGGATTTATCTTGCAAGATTCGGTTACTTCCACAGCGTGCCGCGTGGCGGATCCCCTGAAAAGG
CTGTTTAAGTTGGGTAAACCGCTCCCAGCCGACGACGAGCAAGACGAAGACAGAAGACGCGCTCTGCTAG
ATGAAACAAAGGCGTGGTTTAGAGTAGGTATAACAGGCACTTTAGCAGTGGCCGTGACGACCCGGTATGA
GGTAGACAATATTACACCTGTCCTACTGGCATTGAGAACTTTTGCCCAGAGCAAAAGAGCATTCCAAGCC
ATCAGAGGGGAAATAAAGCATCTCTACGGTGGTCCTAAATAGTCAGCATAGTACATTTCATCTGACTAAT
ACCACAACACCACCACCTCTAGAGCCACCATGTACCAGAGGATGCTCCGGTGCGGCGCCGATCTGGGATC
GCCCGGGGGCGGCAGTGGCGGCGGCGCAGGGGGGCGCCTGGCCCTGATCTGGATAGTCCCGCTCACCCTC
GGCGGCCTCCTAGGAGTGGCCTGGGGGGAATTCGAACAAAAACTCATCTCAGAAGAGGATCTACAATTCA
TGGACAAAGACTGCGAAATGAAGCGCACCACCCTGGATAGCCCTCTGGGCAAGCTGGAACTGTCTGGGTG
CGAACAGGGCCTGCACCGTATCATCTTCCTGGGCAAAGGAACATCTGCCGCCGACGCCGTGGAAGTGCCT
GCCCCAGCCGCCGTGCTGGGCGGACCAGAGCCACTGATCCAGGCCACCGCCTGGCTCAACGCCTACTTTC
ACCAGCCTGAGGCCATCGAGGAGTTCCCTGTGCCAGCCCTGCACCACCCAGTGTTCCAGCAGGAGAGCTT
TACCCGCCAGGTGCTGTGGAAACTGCTGAAAGTGGTGAAGTTCGGAGAGGTCATCAGCGAGAGCCACCTG
GCCGCCCTGGTGGGCAATCCCGCCGCCACCGCCGCCGTGAACACCGCCCTGGACGGAAATCCCGTGCCCA
TTCTGATCCCCTGCCACCGGGTGGTGCAGGGCGACAGCGACGTGGGGCCCTACCTGGGCGGGCTCGCCGT
GAAAGAGTGGCTGCTGGCCCACGAGGGCCACAGACTGGGCAAGCCTGGGCTGGGTGTCGACGGTACCGCA
TCCAGTTTGGGAGCGCACCACATCCACCATTTCCATGGCAGCAGCAAGCATCATTCAGTGCCTATTGCAA
TCTACAGGTCACCAGCATCCTTGCGAGGCGGACACGCTGGGACGACGTATATCTTTAGCAAAGGTGGTGG
ACAAATTACATATAAGTGGCCTCCTAATGACCGACCCAGTACACGAGCAGACAGGCTGGCCATCGGGTTT
AGCACTGTTCAGAAGGAAGCAGTGTTGGTGCGTGTGGACAGTTCCTCAGGCCTGGGTGACTACCTTGAGC
TGCACATACACCAAGGAAAAATTGGAGTTAAATTTAATGTTGGGACAGATGACATCGCCATTGAGGAGTC
CAATGCAATCATTAATGATGGAAAATACCATGTAGTGCGTTTCACGAGGAGTGGTGGCAATGCCACGTTA
CAGGTGGACAGCTGGCCAGTCATCGAACGATACCCTGCAGGGCGTCAGCTCACAATCTTCAATAGCCAAG
CAACCATAATAATTGGCGGGAAAGAGCAGGGCCAGCCCTTCCAGGGCCAGCTCTCTGGGCTTTACTACAA
TGGCTTGAAAGTTCTGAATATGGCGGCAGAGAACGATGCCAACATCGCCATAGTGGGAAATGTGAGGCTG
GTCGGTGAAGTGCCTTCCTCTATGACAACTGAGTCGACAGCCACTGCCATGCAGTCCGAGATGTCCACCT
CAATCATGGAGACCACCACAACCCTGGCTACCAGCACAGCTCGACGAGGAAAGCCCCCCACAAAGGAGCC
TATCAGCCAGACCACGGATGATATCCTTGTGGCCTCGGCAGAGTGTCCCAGCGACGATGAGGACATTGAC
CCCTGTGAGCCGAGCTCAGGTGGGTTAGCCAACCCCACCCGAGTGGGCGGCCGCGAACCATACCCAGGCT
CGGCAGAGGTGATCCGGGAGTCTAGCAGTACCACTGGCATGGTGGTGGGGATTGTCGCAGCAGCAGCTCT
GTGCATCCTCATCCTCCTCTATGCCATGTACAAGTACAGGAACCGGGATGAAGGGTCGTACCACGTGGAT
GAGAGTCGAAACTACATCAGTAACTCAGCACAGTCCAATGGGGCTGTGGTCAAGGAGATGCAACCCAGCA
GTGCTAAAAGTGCCAACAAAAACAAGAAGAACAAGGATAAGGAGTATTATGTCCCACCGCTCGACGGAGC
CGGAGCTGGCGCTGGAGCTGGAGCCGGAGCTGGCGGGCTAGCCACCATGGCCAGCAACTTCACCCAGTTT
GTGCTGGTGGACAATGGCGGGACAGGCGATGTGACTGTGGCTCCCTCCAACTTCGCCAATGGGGTGGCTG
AGTGGATCAGCTCCAACAGTCGGTCACAGGCCTACAAGGTGACCTGCAGCGTGCGGCAGTCTAGTGCTCA
GAAGAGAAAGTACACAATTAAGGTGGAGGTGCCCAAAGTGGCCACCCAGACAGTGGGAGGAGTGGAACTG
CCTGTGGCTGCTCGGAGATCCTACCTGAACATGGAGCTGACTATCCCTATTTTCGCCACCAATTCTGACT
GTGAACTGATCGTGAAGGCTATGCAGGGACTGCTGAAAGATGGCAACCCCATCCCTTCTGCCATTGCCGC
TAATAGTGGAATCTATGGCGCCCCTGGGATTCACCCAGGGATGATGGCTTCTAACTTCACCCAATTTGTG
CTGGTCGATAATGGGGGAACCGGAGATGTGACAGTGGCCCCAAGTAACTTTGCCAATGGCGTGGCTGAAT
GGATCTCAAGCAATAGCCGGTCCCAGGCCTACAAAGTGACTTGCTCCGTGAGGCAGTCCTCTGCTCAGAA
GCGCAAATATACAATTAAGGTCGAAGTGCCAAAAGTGGCCACTCAGACCGTCGGCGGAGTGGAACTGCCC
GTGGCTGCTAGGCGCAGTTACCTGAATATGGAACTGACAATCCCTATTTTTGCCACTAATTCAGATTGCG
AGCTGATTGTGAAGGCTATGCAGGGGCTGCTGAAAGATGGAAACCCAATCCCCTCAGCCATTGCCGCTAA
TAGCGGCATCTACTAGGCATGCAGGCCTTAAAGCATCTCTACGGTGGTCCTAAATAGTCAGCATAGTACA
TTTCATCTGACTAATACCACAACACCACCACCTCTAGTAGAGGCGCGCCACCATGGTGAGCAAGGGCGAG
GAGGATAACATGGCCATCATCAAGGAGTTCATGCGCTTCAAGGTGCACATGGAGGGCTCCGTGAACGGCC
ACGAGTTCGAGATCGAGGGCGAGGGCGAGGGCCGCCCCTACGAGGGCACCCAGACCGCCAAGCTGAAGGT
GACCAAGGGTGGCCCCCTGCCCTTCGCCTGGGACATCCTGTCCCCTCAGTTCATGTACGGCTCCAAGGCC
TACGTGAAGCACCCCGCCGACATCCCCGACTACTTGAAGCTGTCCTTCCCCGAGGGCTTCAAGTGGGAGC
GCGTGATGAACTTCGAGGACGGCGGCGTGGTGACCGTGACCCAGGACTCCTCCCTGCAGGACGGCGAGTT
CATCTACAAGGTGAAGCTGCGCGGCACCAACTTCCCCTCCGACGGCCCCGTAATGCAGAAGAAGACCATG
GGCTGGGAGGCCTCCTCCGAGCGGATGTACCCCGAGGACGGCGCCCTGAAGGGCGAGATCAAGCAGAGGC
TGAAGCTGAAGGACGGCGGCCACTACGACGCTGAGGTCAAGACCACCTACAAGGCCAAGAAGCCCGTGCA
GCTGCCCGGCGCCTACAACGTCAACATCAAGTTGGACATCACCTCCCACAACGAGGACTACACCATCGTG
GAACAGTACGAACGCGCCGAGGGCCGCCACTCCACCGGCGGCATGGACGAGCTGTACAAGTCTTAGAGGG
GCCCAATGATCCGACCAGCAAAACTCGATGTACTTCCGAGGAACTGATGTGCATAATGCATCAGGCTGGT
ACATTAGATCCCCGCTTACCGCGGGCAATATAGCAACACTAAAAACTCGATGTACTTCCGAGGAAGCGCA
GTGCATAATGCTGCGCAGTGTTGCCACATAACCACTATATTAACCATTTATCTAGCGGACGCCAAAAACT
CAATGTATTT
